>Addgene plasmid #211963 | pKLV2-U6gRNA5(FOXH1_5-4)-PGKpuroBFP-W | addgene full sequence | sequence record 419991 | Addgene NGS Result
GTCAATAATGACGTATGTTCCCATAGTAACGCCAATAGGGACTTTCCATTGACGTCAATGGGTGGAGTAT
TTACGGTAAACTGCCCACTTGGCAGTACATCAAGTGTATCATATGCCAAGTACGCCCCCTATTGACGTCA
ATGACGGTAAATGGCCCGCCTGGCATTATGCCCAGTACATGACCTTATGGGACTTTCCTACTTGGCAGTA
CATCTACGTATTAGTCATCGCTATTACCATGGTGATGCGGTTTTGGCAGTACATCAATGGGCGTGGATAG
CGGTTTGACTCACGGGGATTTCCAAGTCTCCACCCCATTGACGTCAATGGGAGTTTGTTTTGGCACCAAA
ATCAACGGGACTTTCCAAAATGTCGTAACAACTCCGCCCCATTGACGCAAATGGGCGGTAGGCGTGTACG
GTGGGAGGTCTATATAAGCAGCGCGTTTTGCCTGTACTGGGTCTCTCTGGTTAGACCAGATCTGAGCCTG
GGAGCTCTCTGGCTAACTAGGGAACCCACTGCTTAAGCCTCAATAAAGCTTGCCTTGAGTGCTTCAAGTA
GTGTGTGCCCGTCTGTTGTGTGACTCTGGTAACTAGAGATCCCTCAGACCCTTTTAGTCAGTGTGGAAAA
TCTCTAGCAGTGGCGCCCGAACAGGGACTTGAAAGCGAAAGGGAAACCAGAGGAGCTCTCTCGACGCAGG
ACTCGGCTTGCTGAAGCGCGCACGGCAAGAGGCGAGGGGCGGCGACTGGTGAGTACGCCAAAAATTTTGA
CTAGCGGAGGCTAGAAGGAGAGAGATGGGTGCGAGAGCGTCAGTATTAAGCGGGGGAGAATTAGATCGCG
ATGGGAAAAAATTCGGTTAAGGCCAGGGGGAAAGAAAAAATATAAATTAAAACATATAGTATGGGCAAGC
AGGGAGCTAGAACGATTCGCAGTTAATCCTGGCCTGTTAGAAACATCAGAAGGCTGTAGACAAATACTGG
GACAGCTACAACCATCCCTTCAGACAGGATCAGAAGAACTTAGATCATTATATAATACAGTAGCAACCCT
CTATTGTGTGCATCAAAGGATAGAGATAAAAGACACCAAGGAAGCTTTAGACAAGATAGAGGAAGAGCAA
AACAAAAGTAAGACCACCGCACAGCAAGCGGCCGGCCGCGCTGATCTTCAGACCTGGAGGAGGAGATATG
AGGGACAATTGGAGAAGTGAATTATATAAATATAAAGTAGTAAAAATTGAACCATTAGGAGTAGCACCCA
CCAAGGCAAAGAGAAGAGTGGTGCAGAGAGAAAAAAGAGCAGTGGGAATAGGAGCTTTGTTCCTTGGGTT
CTTGGGAGCAGCAGGAAGCACTATGGGCGCAGCGTCAATGACGCTGACGGTACAGGCCAGACAATTATTG
TCTGGTATAGTGCAGCAGCAGAACAATTTGCTGAGGGCTATTGAGGCGCAACAGCATCTGTTGCAACTCA
CAGTCTGGGGCATCAAGCAGCTCCAGGCAAGAATCCTGGCTGTGGAAAGATACCTAAAGGATCAACAGCT
CCTGGGGATTTGGGGTTGCTCTGGAAAACTCATTTGCACCACTGCTGTGCCTTGGAATGCTAGTTGGAGT
AATAAATCTCTGGAACAGATTTGGAATCACACGACCTGGATGGAGTGGGACAGAGAAATTAACAATTACA
CAAGCTTAATACACTCCTTAATTGAAGAATCGCAAAACCAGCAAGAAAAGAATGAACAAGAATTATTGGA
ATTAGATAAATGGGCAAGTTTGTGGAATTGGTTTAACATAACAAATTGGCTGTGGTATATAAAATTATTC
ATAATGATAGTAGGAGGCTTGGTAGGTTTAAGAATAGTTTTTGCTGTACTTTCTATAGTGAATAGAGTTA
GGCAGGGATATTCACCATTATCGTTTCAGACCCACCTCCCAACCCCGAGGGGACCCGACAGGCCCGAAGG
AATAGAAGAAGAAGGTGGAGAGAGAGACAGAGACAGATCCATTCGATTAGTGAACGGATCGGCACTGCGT
GCGCCAATTCTGCAGACAAATGGCAGTATTCATCCACAATTTTAAAAGAAAAGGGGGGATTGGGGGGTAC
AGTGCAGGGGAAAGAATAGTAGACATAATAGCAACAGACATACAAACTAAAGAATTACAAAAACAAATTA
CAAAAATTCAAAATTTTCGGGTTTATTACAGGGACAGCAGAGATCCAGTTTGGTTAGTACCGGGCCCTAC
GCGTCCAAGGTCGGGCAGGAAGAGGGCCTATTTCCCATGATTCCTTCATATTTGCATATACGATACAAGG
CTGTTAGAGAGATAATTAGAATTAATTTGACTGTAAACACAAAGATATTAGTACAAAATACGTGACGTAG
AAAGTAATAATTTCTTGGGTAGTTTGCAGTTTTAAAATTATGTTTTAAAATGGACTATCATATGCTTACC
GTAACTTGAAAGTATTTCGATTTCTTGGCTTTATATATCTTGTGGAAAGGACGAAACACCGCGGTTTCAG
ATCATCCGTCGTTTAAGAGCTATGCTGGAAACAGCATAGCAAGTTTAAATAAGGCTAGTCCGTTATCAAC
TTGAAAAAGTGGCACCGAGTCGGTGCTTTTTTTGGATCCAATTCTACCGGGTAGGGGAGGCGCTTTTCCC
AAGGCAGTCTGGAGCATGCGCTTTAGCAGCCCCGCTGGGCACTTGGCGCTACACAAGTGGCCTCTGGCCT
CGCACACATTCCACATCCACCGGTAGGCGCCAACCGGCTCCGTTCTTTGGTGGCCCCTTCGCGCCACCTT
CTACTCCTCCCCTAGTCAGGAAGTTCCCCCCCGCCCCGCAGCTCGCGTCGTGCAGGACGTGACAAATGGA
AGTAGCACGTCTCACTAGTCTCGTGCAGATGGACAGCACCGCTGAGCAATGGAAGCGGGTAGGCCTTTGG
GGCAGCGGCCAATAGCAGCTTTGCTCCTTCGCTTTCTGGGCTCAGAGGCTGGGAAGGGGTGGGTCCGGGG
GCGGGCTCAGGGGCGGGCTCAGGGGCGGGGCGGGCGCCCGAAGGTCCTCCGGAGGCCCGGCATTCTGCAC
GCTTCAAAAGCGCACGTCTGCCGCGCTGTTCTCCTCTTCCTCATCTCCGGGCCTTTCGACCTGCATCCAT
CTAGATCTCGAGCAGCTGAAGCTTACCATGACCGAGTACAAGCCCACGGTGCGCCTCGCCACCCGCGACG
ACGTCCCCAGGGCCGTACGCACCCTCGCCGCCGCGTTCGCCGACTACCCCGCCACGCGCCACACCGTCGA
TCCGGACCGCCACATCGAGCGGGTCACCGAGCTGCAAGAACTCTTCCTCACGCGCGTCGGGCTCGACATC
GGCAAGGTGTGGGTCGCGGACGACGGCGCCGCGGTGGCGGTCTGGACCACGCCGGAGAGCGTCGAAGCGG
GGGCGGTGTTCGCCGAGATCGGCCCGCGCATGGCCGAGTTGAGCGGTTCCCGGCTGGCCGCGCAGCAACA
GATGGAAGGCCTCCTGGCGCCGCACCGGCCCAAGGAGCCCGCGTGGTTCCTGGCCACCGTCGGCGTCTCG
CCCGACCACCAGGGCAAGGGTCTGGGCAGCGCCGTCGTGCTCCCCGGAGTGGAGGCGGCCGAGCGCGCCG
GGGTGCCCGCCTTCCTGGAGACCTCCGCGCCCCGCAACCTCCCCTTCTACGAGCGGCTCGGCTTCACCGT
CACCGCCGACGTCGAGGTGCCCGAAGGACCGCGCACCTGGTGCATGACCCGCAAGCCCGGTGCCGGCGGC
GGGTCCGGAGGAGAGGGCAGAGGAAGTCTCCTAACATGCGGTGACGTGGAGGAGAATCCTGGCCCAATGA
GCGAGCTGATTAAGGAGAACATGCACATGAAGCTGTACATGGAGGGCACCGTGGACAACCATCACTTCAA
GTGCACATCCGAGGGCGAAGGCAAGCCCTACGAGGGCACCCAGACCATGAGAATCAAGGTGGTCGAGGGC
GGCCCTCTCCCCTTCGCCTTCGACATCCTGGCTACTAGCTTCCTCTACGGCAGCAAGACCTTCATCAACC
ACACCCAGGGCATCCCCGACTTCTTCAAGCAGTCCTTCCCTGAGGGCTTCACATGGGAGAGAGTCACCAC
ATACGAGGACGGGGGCGTGCTGACCGCTACCCAGGACACCAGCCTCCAGGACGGCTGCCTCATCTACAAC
GTCAAGATCAGAGGGGTGAACTTCACATCCAACGGCCCTGTGATGCAGAAGAAAACACTCGGCTGGGAGG
CCTTCACCGAGACGCTGTACCCCGCTGACGGCGGCCTGGAAGGCAGAAACGACATGGCCCTGAAGCTCGT
GGGCGGGAGCCATCTGATCGCAAACATCAAGACCACATATAGATCCAAGAAACCCGCTAAGAACCTCAAG
ATGCCTGGCGTCTACTATGTGGACTACAGACTGGAAAGAATCAAGGAGGCCAACAACGAGACCTACGTCG
AGCAGCACGAGGTGGCAGTGGCCAGATACTGCGACCTCCCTAGCAAACTGGGGCACAAGCTTAATTGAGC
GGCCGCTCAACCTCTGGATTACAAAATTTGTGAAAGATTGACTGGTATTCTTAACTATGTTGCTCCTTTT
ACGCTATGTGGATACGCTGCTTTAATGCCTTTGTATCATGCTATTGCTTCCCGTATGGCTTTCATTTTCT
CCTCCTTGTATAAATCCTGGTTGCTGTCTCTTTATGAGGAGTTGTGGCCCGTTGTCAGGCAACGTGGCGT
GGTGTGCACTGTGTTTGCTGACGCAACCCCCACTGGTTGGGGCATTGCCACCACCTGTCAGCTCCTTTCC
GGGACTTTCGCTTTCCCCCTCCCTATTGCCACGGCGGAACTCATCGCCGCCTGCCTTGCCCGCTGCTGGA
CAGGGGCTCGGCTGTTGGGCACTGACAATTCCGTGGTGTTGTCGGGGAAATCATCGTCCTTTCCTTGGCT
GCTCGCCTGTGTTGCCACCTGGATTCTGCGCGGGACGTCCTTCTGCTACGTCCCTTCGGCCCTCAATCCA
GCGGACCTTCCTTCCCGCGGCCTGCTGCCGGCTCTGCGGCCTCTTCCGCGTCTACGCCTTCGCCCTCAGA
CGAGTCGGATCTCCCTTTGGGCCGCCTCCCCGCAGGTACCTTTAAGACCAATGACTTACAAGGCAGCTGT
AGATCTTAGCCACTTTTTAAAAGAAAAGGGGGGACTGGAAGGGCTAATTCACTCCCAAAGAAGTCAAGAT
CTGCTTTTTGCCTGTACTGGGTCTCTCTGGTTAGACCAGAGTCTCTCTGGTTAGACCAGATCTGAGCCTG
GGAGCTCTCTGGCTAACTAGGGAACCCACTGCTTAAGCCTCAATAAAGCTTGCCTTGAGTGCTTCAAGTA
GTGTGTGCCCGTCTGTTGTGTGACTCTGGTAACTAGAGATCCCTCAGACCCTTTTAGTCAGTGTGGAAAA
TCTCTAGCAGTTTAAACCCGCTGATCAGCCTCGACTGTGCCTTCTAGTTGCCAGCCATCTGTTGTTTGCC
CCTCCCCCGTGCCTTCCTTGACCCTGGAAGGTGCCACTCCCACTGTCCTTTCCTAATAAAATGAGGAAAT
TGCATCGCATTGTCTGAGTAGGTGTCATTCTATTCTGGGGGGTGGGGTGGGGCAGGACAGCAAGGGGGAG
GATTGGGAAGTCAATAGCAGGCATGCTGGGGATGCGGTGGGCTCTATGGGCGGCCGTTAATTAAGCTTTT
GTTCCCTTTAGTGAGGGTTAATTGCGCGCTTGGCGTAATCATGGTCATAGCTGTTTCCTGTGTGAAATTG
TTATCCGCTCACAATTCCACACAACATACGAGCCGGGAGCATAAAGTGTAAAGCCTGGGGTGCCTAATGA
GTGAGCTAACTCACATTAATTGCGTTGCGCTCACTGCCCGCTTTCCAGTCGGGAAACCTGTCGTGCCAGC
TGCATTAATGAATCGGCCAACGCGCGGGGAGAGGCGGTTTGCGTATTGGGCGCTCTTCCGCTTCCTCGCT
CACTGACTCGCTGCGCTCGGTCGTTCGGCTGCGGCGAGCGGTATCAGCTCACTCAAAGGCGGTAATACGG
TTATCCACAGAATCAGGGGATAACGCAGGAAAGAACATGTGAGCAAAAGGCCAGCAAAAGGCCAGGAACC
GTAAAAAGGCCGCGTTGCTGGCGTTTTTCCATAGGCTCCGCCCCCCTGACGAGCATCACAAAAATCGACG
CTCAAGTCAGAGGTGGCGAAACCCGACAGGACTATAAAGATACCAGGCGTTTCCCCCTGGAAGCTCCCTC
GTGCGCTCTCCTGTTCCGACCCTGCCGCTTACCGGATACCTGTCCGCCTTTCTCCCTTCGGGAAGCGTGG
CGCTTTCTCATAGCTCACGCTGTAGGTATCTCAGTTCGGTGTAGGTCGTTCGCTCCAAGCTGGGCTGTGT
GCACGAACCCCCCGTTCAGCCCGACCGCTGCGCCTTATCCGGTAACTATCGTCTTGAGTCCAACCCGGTA
AGACACGACTTATCGCCACTGGCAGCAGCCACTGGTAACAGGATTAGCAGAGCGAGGTATGTAGGCGGTG
CTACAGAGTTCTTGAAGTGGTGGCCTAACTACGGCTACACTAGAAGAACAGTATTTGGTATCTGCGCTCT
GCTGAAGCCAGTTACCTTCGGAAAAAGAGTTGGTAGCTCTTGATCCGGCAAACAAACCACCGCTGGTAGC
GGTGGTTTTTTTGTTTGCAAGCAGCAGATTACGCGCAGAAAAAAAGGATCTCAAGAAGATCCTTTGATCT
TTTCTACGGGGTCTGACGCTCAGTGGAACGAAAACTCACGTTAAGGGATTTTGGTCATGAGATTATCAAA
AAGGATCTTCACCTAGATCCTTTTAAATTAAAAATGAAGTTTTAAATCAATCTAAAGTATATATGAGTAA
ACTTGGTCTGACAGTTACCAATGCTTAATCAGTGAGGCACCTATCTCAGCGATCTGTCTATTTCGTTCAT
CCATAGTTGCCTGACTCCCCGTCGTGTAGATAACTACGATACGGGAGGGCTTACCATCTGGCCCCAGTGC
TGCAATGATACCGCGAGACCCACGCTCACCGGCTCCAGATTTATCAGCAATAAACCAGCCAGCCGGAAGG
GCCGAGCGCAGAAGTGGTCCTGCAACTTTATCCGCCTCCATCCAGTCTATTAATTGTTGCCGGGAAGCTA
GAGTAAGTAGTTCGCCAGTTAATAGTTTGCGCAACGTTGTTGCCATTGCTACAGGCATCGTGGTGTCACG
CTCGTCGTTTGGTATGGCTTCATTCAGCTCCGGTTCCCAACGATCAAGGCGAGTTACATGATCCCCCATG
TTGTGCAAAAAAGCGGTTAGCTCCTTCGGTCCTCCGATCGTTGTCAGAAGTAAGTTGGCCGCAGTGTTAT
CACTCATGGTTATGGCAGCACTGCATAATTCTCTTACTGTCATGCCATCCGTAAGATGCTTTTCTGTGAC
TGGTGAGTACTCAACCAAGTCATTCTGAGAATAGTGTATGCGGCGACCGAGTTGCTCTTGCCCGGCGTCA
ATACGGGATAATACCGCGCCACATAGCAGAACTTTAAAAGTGCTCATCATTGGAAAACGTTCTTCGGGGC
GAAAACTCTCAAGGATCTTACCGCTGTTGAGATCCAGTTCGATGTAACCCACTCGTGCACCCAACTGATC
TTCAGCATCTTTTACTTTCACCAGCGTTTCTGGGTGAGCAAAAACAGGAAGGCAAAATGCCGCAAAAAAG
GGAATAAGGGCGACACGGAAATGTTGAATACTCATACTCTTCCTTTTTCAATATTATTGAAGCATTTATC
AGGGTTATTGTCTCATGAGCGGATACATATTTGAATGTATTTAGAAAAATAAACAAATAGGGGTTCCGCG
CACATTTCCCCGAAAAGTGCCACCTAAATTGTAAGCGTTAATATTTTGTTAAAATTCGCGTTAAATTTTT
GTTAAATCAGCTCATTTTTTAACCAATAGGCCGAAATCGGCAAAATCCCTTATAAATCAAAAGAATAGAC
CGAGATAGGGT
[37 nt withheld, positions 8062-8098]
AAAGAACGTGGACTCCAACGTCAAAGG
[49 nt withheld, positions 8126-8174]
T
[91 nt withheld, positions 8176-8266]
G
[124 nt withheld, positions 8268-8391]
CCCATTCGCCATTCAGGCTGCGCAACTGTTGGGAAGGGCGATCGGTGCGGGCCTCTTCGCTATTACGCCA
GCTGGCGAAAGGGGGATGTGCTGCAAGGCGATTAAGTTGGGTAACGCCAGGGTTTTCCCAGTCACGACGT
TGTAAAACGACGGCCAGTGAGCGCGCGTAATACGACTCACTATAGGGCGAATTGACTAGTACATAACTTA
CGGTAAATGGCCCGCCTGGCTGACCGCCCAACGACCCCCGCCCATTGAC
Features (pLannotate 1.2.2; 28 found; start..end, strand, type, name):
    242..441     +  promoter       CMV promoter: human cytomegalovirus (CMV) immediate early promoter
    459..639     +  LTR            5' LTR (truncated): truncated 5' long terminal repeat (LTR) from HIV-1
    686..811     +  misc_feature   HIV-1 Ψ: packaging signal of human immunodeficiency virus type 1
    795..1133    +  CDS            HIV-1 gag (fragment): gag protein from human immunodeficiency virus 1; gag
   1310..1543    +  misc_feature   RRE: The Rev response element (RRE) of HIV-1 allows for Rev-dependent mRNA export from the nucleus to the cytoplasm.
   1920..2020    +  CDS            Rev (fragment): human immunodeficiency virus 1 (HIV-1) Rev protein; rev; enhances nuclear export of unspliced and incompletely spliced viral mRNAs
   2070..2187    +  misc_feature   cPPT/CTS: central polypurine tract and central termination sequence of HIV-1
   2262..2502    +  promoter       U6 promoter: RNA polymerase III promoter for human U6 snRNA
   2549..2616    +  misc_RNA       tracrRNA (fragment): trans-activating CRISPR RNA for the Streptococcus pyogenes CRISPR/Cas9 system
   2639..3138    +  promoter       PGK promoter: mouse phosphoglycerate kinase 1 promoter
   3178..3774    +  CDS            PuroR (fragment): puromycin N-acetyltransferase; pac from Streptomyces; confers resistance to puromycin
   3847..4545    +  CDS            TagBFP: TagBFP is a basic (constitutively fluorescent) blue fluorescent protein published in 2008, derived from Entacmaea quadricolor. It is reported to be a very rapidly-maturing monomer with very low acid sensitivity.
   4557..5143    +  misc_feature   WPRE: woodchuck hepatitis virus posttranscriptional regulatory element
   5137..5283    +  CDS            nef (fragment): NEF_HV1LA - Experimental evidence at protein level: Swiss-Prot protein existence level 1. Extracellular Nef protein targets CD4(+) T-lymphocytes for apoptosis by interacting with CXCR4 surface receptors. From Human immunodeficiency virus type 1 group M subtype B (isolate Lai) (HIV-1).
   5291..5469    +  LTR            5' LTR (truncated): truncated 5' long terminal repeat (LTR) from HIV-1
   5495..5606    +  polyA_signal   bGH poly(A) signal: bovine growth hormone polyadenylation signal
   5745..5763    -  promoter       T3 promoter: promoter for bacteriophage T3 RNA polymerase
   5808..5824    -  protein_bind   lac operator: The lac repressor binds to the lac operator to inhibit transcription in E. coli. This inhibition can be relieved by adding lactose or isopropyl-β-D-thiogalactopyranoside (IPTG). lac repressor encoded by lacI
   5832..5862    -  promoter       lac promoter: promoter for the E. coli lac operon
   5877..5898    -  protein_bind   CAP binding site: CAP binding activates transcription in the presence of cAMP. E. coli catabolite activator protein
   5911..6003    -  CDS            lacI (fragment): lac repressor; lacI; The lac repressor binds to the lac operator to inhibit transcription in E. coli. This inhibition can be relieved by adding lactose or isopropyl-β-D-thiogalactopyranoside (IPTG).
   6186..6774    -  rep_origin     ori: high-copy-number ColE1/pMB1/pBR322/pUC origin of replication
   6945..7805    -  CDS            AmpR: β-lactamase; bla; confers resistance to ampicillin, carbenicillin, and related antibiotics
   7806..7910    -  promoter       AmpR promoter: bla
   7963..8391    -  rep_origin     f1 ori (sequence partly withheld): f1 bacteriophage origin of replication; arrow indicates direction of (+) strand synthesis
   8396..8551    -  CDS            lacZα (fragment): LacZα fragment of β-galactosidase; lacZ fragment
   8559..8577    +  promoter       T7 promoter: promoter for bacteriophage T7 RNA polymerase
   8591..241     +  enhancer       CMV enhancer (across the origin): human cytomegalovirus immediate early enhancer
