[The description below was written by a language model from this plasmid's Addgene catalogue record and pLannotate feature annotations shown in this document.]
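Description:
pKLV2-U6gRNA5(FOXH1_5-4)-PGKpuroBFP-W is an 8,650 bp lentiviral CRISPR guide-expression plasmid made by inserting an sgRNA spacer against human FOXH1 into the BbsI sites of the pKLV2-U6gRNA5(BbsI)-PGKpuroBFP-W backbone, destroying both sites in the process. In bacteria it is a high-copy plasmid maintained through a ColE1/pUC-type origin and selected with ampicillin (β-lactamase). An f1 origin and remnants of a cloning-vector lac/lacZα region with T3 and T7 promoters are also present.

The viral transfer cassette is driven by a CMV enhancer/promoter fused to a truncated HIV-1 5' LTR, which suggests Tat-independent production of the genomic RNA in packaging cells. This is followed by the Ψ packaging signal with a gag fragment, the RRE for Rev-dependent nuclear export, and the cPPT/CTS. A second truncated LTR is annotated at the 3' end, followed by a bGH polyadenylation signal. Between these elements, the human U6 RNA polymerase III promoter transcribes the FOXH1 spacer joined to a Streptococcus pyogenes Cas9 guide scaffold (annotated as a tracrRNA fragment). Downstream, the mouse PGK promoter drives puromycin N-acetyltransferase and TagBFP, with a WPRE to boost expression. The feature table does not annotate the linker between the two coding sequences, so how they are co-expressed is not stated.

No Cas9 is encoded, so the nuclease must be supplied separately in the target cells. Transduced cells can be selected with puromycin or tracked and sorted by blue fluorescence. The associated work used CRISPR perturbations with time-series single-cell RNA-seq to infer gene regulatory networks, consistent with use of this plasmid to perturb FOXH1.
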