Addgene plasmid #211963: pKLV2-U6gRNA5(FOXH1_5-4)-PGKpuroBFP-W
Purpose: Express gRNA against FOXH1 with puro and BFP
Depositing lab: Kosuke Yusa. Depositing organization: Kyoto University, Institute for Life and Medical Sciences. Publication: RENGE infers gene regulatory networks using time-series single-cell RNA-seq data with CRISPR perturbations. Ishikawa M, Sugino S, Masuda Y, Tarumoto Y, Seto Y, Taniyama N, Wagai F, Yamauchi Y, Kojima Y, Kiryu H, Yusa K, Eiraku M, Mochizuki A. Commun Biol. 2023 Dec 28;6(1):1290. doi: 10.1038/s42003-023-05594-4. PubMed 38155269.
Backbone
  Vector backbone: pKLV2-U6gRNA5(BbsI)-PGKpuroBFP-W
  Backbone size w/o insert (bp): 8630
  Total vector size (bp): 8650
  Vector type: Mammalian Expression, Lentiviral, CRISPR
  Selectable markers: Puromycin
Growth in bacteria
  Bacterial resistance: Ampicillin, 100 μg/mL
  Growth temperature: 37°C
  Growth strain: NEB Stable
  Copy number: High Copy
Gene/Insert
  Gene/Insert name: sgRNA targeting FOXH1
  gRNA/shRNA sequence: CGGTTTCAGATCATCCGTC
  Species: H. sapiens (human)
  GenBank ID: NM_003923.3
  Entrez Gene: FOXH1 (a.k.a. FAST-1, FAST1)
  Promoter: Human U6 promoter
  Cloning method: Restriction Enzyme; 5′ cloning site BbsI (destroyed during cloning); 3′ cloning site BbsI (destroyed during cloning)
  Sequencing primers: 5′ AGATAATTAGAATTAATTTGACTG
Terms and licenses: Academic/Nonprofit Terms; Industry Terms: Not Available to Industry
How to cite: pKLV2-U6gRNA5(FOXH1_5-4)-PGKpuroBFP-W was a gift from Kosuke Yusa (Addgene plasmid # 211963 ; http://n2t.net/addgene:211963 ; RRID:Addgene_211963)
